>Addgene plasmid #129698 | pCK354 | addgene full sequence | sequence record 258484 | Addgene NGS Result
GGATCCAAAGCCACGTTGTGTCTCAAAATCTCTGATGTTACATTGCACAAGATAAAAATATATCATCATG
AACAATAAAACTGTCTGCTTACATAAACAGTAATACAAGGGGTGTTATGAGCCATATTCAACGGGAAACG
TCTTGCTCGAGGCCGCGATTAAATTCCAACATGGATGCTGATTTATATGGGTATAAATGGGCTCGCGATA
ATGTCGGGCAATCAGGTGCGACAATCTATCGATTGTATGGGAAGCCCGATGCGCCAGAGTTGTTTCTGAA
ACATGGCAAAGGTAGCGTTGCCAATGATGTTACAGATGAGATGGTCAGACTAAACTGGCTGACGGAATTT
ATGCCTCTTCCGACCATCAAGCATTTTATCCGTACTCCTGATGATGCATGGTTACTCACCACTGCGATCC
CCGGGAAAACAGCATTCCAGGTATTAGAAGAATATCCTGATTCAGGTGAAAATATTGTTGATGCGCTGGC
AGTGTTCCTGCGCCGGTTGCATTCGATTCCTGTTTGTAATTGTCCTTTTAACAGCGATCGCGTATTTCGT
CTCGCTCAGGCGCAATCACGAATGAATAACGGTTTGGTTGATGCGAGTGATTTTGATGACGAGCGTAATG
GCTGGCCTGTTGAACAAGTCTGGAAAGAAATGCATAAGCTTTTGCCATTCTCACCGGATTCAGTCGTCAC
TCATGGTGATTTCTCACTTGATAACCTTATTTTTGACGAGGGGAAATTAATAGGTTGTATTGATGTTGGA
CGAGTCGGAATCGCAGACCGATACCAGGATCTTGCCATCCTATGGAACTGCCTCGGTGAGTTTTCTCCTT
CATTACAGAAACGGCTTTTTCAAAAATATGGTATTGATAATCCTGATATGAATAAATTGCAGTTTCATTT
GATGCTCGATGAGTTTTTCTAATATTTCGCCGTGTTGACGACATCAGGAGGCCAGTATGACCGTATTACA
TAGTGTGGATTTTTTTCCGTCTGGTAACGCGTCCGTGGCGATAGAACCCCGGCTCCCGCAGGCGGATTTT
CCTGAACATCATCATGATTTTCATGAAATTGTGATTGTCGAACATGGCACGGGTATTCATGTGTTTAATG
GGCAGCCCTATACCATCACCGGTGGCACGGTCTGTTTCGTACGCGATCATGATCGGCATCTGTATGAACA
TACCGATAATCTGTGTCTGACCAATGTGCTGTATCGCTCGCCGGATCGATTTCAGTTTCTCGCCGGGCTG
AATCAGTTGCTGCCACAAGAGCTGGATGGGCAGTATCCGTCTCACTGGCGCGTTAACCACAGCGTATTGC
AGCAGGTGCGACAGCTGGTTGCACAGATGGAACAGCAGGAAGGGGAAAATGATTTACCCTCGACCGCCAG
TCGCGAGATCTTGTTTATGCAATTACTGCTCTTGCTGCGTAAAAGCAGTTTGCAGGAGAACCTGGAAAAC
AGCGCATCACGTCTCAACTTGCTTCTGGCCTGGCTGGAGGACCATTTTGCCGATGAGGTGAATTGGGATG
CCGTGGCGGATCAATTTTCTCTTTCACTGCGTACGCTACATCGGCAGCTTAAGCAGCAAACGGGACTGAC
GCCTCAGCGATACCTGAACCGCCTGCGACTGATGAAAGCCCGACATCTGCTACGCCACAGCGAGGCCAGC
GTTACTGACATCGCCTATCGCTGTGGATTCAGCGACAGTAACCACTTTTCGACGCTTTTTCGCCGAGAGT
TTAACTGGTCACCGCGTGATATTCGCCAGGGACGGGATGGCTTTCTGCAATAATCTTGGGGGAAATTAAG
ACCAAACTCGATGACCTCCAAAAAGATGTAACTTCTCTTAAGATCGATATGGCAACGGTGAAAACCGAGT
TATCTGCGGTCAGGATGGAGATAGGTACAGTCAAGGATGATGTTAAAGATGTCAAAGGGCGGGCTAATGC
TCAAATTTGGGCGTTGATTCTTGCCGTCATCGGAGCCATAATTACCACCTTGGTGCGTTTTGGCATTTTC
CCTAATCCCTAACAAAAAAGCGACCAGGCTTTTCTTTCAATTGCCCGATCGCCTTTGATATTTTCCCAAA
GGATAAAAGCTAGTCCATTCAGAATCGAGCCTTAAAGTACTCCCATATTGGCTAGCCCCAGAATTACTCC
AGCGCCGAGGATGTGGCCAAAGCTAGCGGTGCCCAGCACAGCCCCTAAACCAAAGCCGCCAAAGAAGTTA
GAGGAAGGCATGGGGGTGCCCACATTTTGTTGTTTGATGGTCAATTTACCAAAGGCGATCGCCAAAATGT
TGCAAGCAATCATCACCCCAGCAACTTTAGGGCTCCAGGACAGGGTGGCGGGAACGGCGGTGGCCAACAA
AAAGCTATGCATTGAGATTCTCCAGAATAAAGACGGTTTTTAAAGGGATAGCCCCACGCTAATGGGGGTC
TTTAAAAATCTCATCTTACGGGGACGCTCTGCCCCTGGGAAACCACCGTTGCAATACTTAACAAATTTTC
GTTTTTAGCTTGGCAAATGTCTTTGGCAAAATTGGTTGATCTGGCTTAAATCGTCAGTTATTTGCCCTGG
AATAGTCTGGGGACGGGCAATTCTGATCAGATTTACCCCCAACGCTTCCGCCACTTTTTGCTTAACCAAT
TCTCCCCCCTGGGCACCGGAGGCTTTAGTTACCACCCCTTGAATTTGCCATTGTTGCCACAGGGCTTTTT
CCAATGGTTCGGCTACGGGGGGGCGCAAAGCAATGATACGGTCGGAAGTAAACCCAGCGGCGATCGCCTG
GGCTAGGGCTTGGGGATAGGGCAGAATACGGGCAAATAGAACAAATCTGGAGCCGGTGAGCGTGGGTCTC
GCGGTATCATTGCAGCACTGGGGCCAGATGGTAAGCCCTCCCGTATCGTAGTTATCTACACGACGGGGAG
TCAGGCAACTATGGATGAACGAAATAGACAGATCGCTGAGATAGGTGCCTCACTGATTAAGCATTGGTAA
CTGTCAGACCAAGTTTACTAATATATACTTTAGATTGATTTAAAACTTCATTTTTAATTTAAAAGGATCT
AGGTGAAGATCCTTTTTGATAATCTCATGACCAAAATCCCTTAACGTGAGTTTTCGTTCCACTGAGCGTC
AGACCCCTTAATAAGATGATCTTCTTGAGATCGTTTTGGTCTGCGCGTAATCTCTTGCTCTGAAAACGAA
AAAACCGCCTTGCAGGGCGGTTTTTCGAAGGTTCTCTGAGCTACCAACTCTTTGAACCGAGGTAACTGGC
TTGGAGGAGCGCAGTCACCAAAACTTGTCCTTTCAGTTTAGCCTTAACCGGCGCATGACTTCAAGACTAA
CTCCTCTAAATCAATTACCAGTGGCTGCTGCCAGTGGTGCTTTTGCATGTCTTTCCGGGTTGGACTCAAG
ACGATAGTTACCGGATAAGGCGCAGCGGTCGGACTGAACGGGGGGTTCGTGCATACAGTCCAGCTTGGAG
CGAACTGCCTACCCGGAACTGAGTGTCAGGCGTGGAATGAGACAAACGCGGCCATAACAGCGGAATGACA
CCGGTAAACCGAAAGGCAGGAACAGGAGAGCGCACGAGGGAGCCGCCAGGGGGAAACGCCTGGTATCTTT
ATAGTCCTGTCGGGTTTCGCCACCACTGATTTGAGCGTCAGATTTCGTGATGCTTGTCAGGGGGGCGGAG
CCTATGGAAAAACGGCTTTGCCGCGGCCCTCTCACTTCCCTGTTAAGTATCTTCCTGGCATCTTCCAGGA
AATCTCCGCCCCGTTCGTAAGCCATTTCCGCTCGCCGCAGTCGAACGACCGAGCGTAGCGAGTCAGTGAG
CGAGGAAGCGGAATATATCCTGTATCACATATTCTGCTGACGCACCGGTGCAGCCTTTTTTCTCCTGCCA
CATGAAGCACTTCACTGACACCCTCATCAGTGCCAACATAGTAAGCCAGTATACACTCCGCTAGCGCTGA
GGTCTGCCTCGTGAAGAAGGTGTTGCTGACTCATACCAGGCCTGAATCGCCCCATCATCCAGCCAGAAAG
TGAGGGAGCCACGGTTGATGAGAGCTTTGTTGTAGGTGGACCAGTTGGTGATTTTGAACTTTTGCTTTGC
CACGGAACGGTCTGCGTTGTCGGGAAGATGCGGTGGGTCAATCCCTCGGTTTGGCGATCGCCTTGGTGTT
TGTCATTGCTGGTATTGCCTTTAAAATTTCCGCTGTACCCTTCCACCAATGGACCCCCGACGTTTATGAA
GGTTCTCCCACCCCGGTGGTGGCTTTTCTTTCGGTGGGCTCTAAGGCGGCCGGTTTTGCCGTAGCTATCC
GATTACTAGTGACTGCCTTTGGTGGTATTACCGATGAGTGGCACGTTATTTTCACCGCTCTGGCCGTGTT
GAGCATGGTGCTGGGCAACGTGGTGGCTTTAGCCCAAACCAGCATGAAACGGATGTTGGCCTACTCTTCC
ATCGGTCAAGCAGGCTTTGTGATGATTGGCCTAGTGGCCGGCAGTGAAGATGGTTACGCCAGCATGGTTT
TCTACATGCTCATCTATCTGTTTATGAACCTGGGGGCGTTTAGTTGCATTATTCTCTTCACCCTCCGCAC
TGGCAGTGACCAAATTAGTGATTACGCTGGTCTGTACCACAAAGACCCCTTGTTAACCTTGGGCTTGAGC
ATTTGTTTATTATCCTTGGGGGGCATTCCTCCTCTGGCGGGCTTTTTCGGCAAAATTTACATCTTCTGGG
CCGGTTGGCAATCGGGATTGTATGGCCTAGTCCTACTTGGTCTGGTTACCAGTGTAGTTTCCATCTACTA
CTACATCCGGGTGGTGAAAATGATGGTGGTGAAGGAGCCCCAGGAAATGTCCGAAGTAATCAAAAATTAC
CCGGCCATCAAATGGAATTTACCCGGCATGCGTCCCCTACAGGTGGGCATTGTCGCTACTTTGGTTGCTA
CCTCGCTGGCAGGTATTCTGGCTAATCCCCTCTTTAACCTCGCCACCGATTCCGTGGTCAGCACCAAGAT
GTTGCAGACAGCCCTCCAGCAAACAGGAGAAACTCCGGCGATCGCCATTTCCCATGATTTACCCTAGGGG
TATCAGGAAATATTGCTTTGCAGGCAAAAGCCAATGAGTGTAACTATAGAAACCGATTTAAAGGAGACTG
CAGGTTATGAGTCAGGAAAAAAGGCGACAGAGTAATCTGTCGCCTTTTTTCTTTGCTTGCTTTCCACAAT
TCAGCAAATTGTGAACATCATCACGTTCATCTTTCCCTGGTTGCCAATGGCCCATTTTCCTGTCAGTAAC
GAGAAGGTCGCGTATTCAGGCGCTTTTTAGACTGGTCGTAATGAATCGGGTAAGTTTATAATATACAAAG
GAGGTAGAAATGGTGAGCAAGGGCGAGGAGCTGTTCACCGGGGTGGTGCCCATCCTGGTCGAGCTGGACG
GCGACGTAAACGGCCACAAGTTCAGCGTGTCCGGCGAGGGCGAGGGCGATGCCACCTACGGCAAGCTGAC
CCTGAAGTTCATCTGCACCACCGGCAAGCTGCCCGTGCCCTGGCCCACCCTCGTGACCACCTTCGGCTAC
GGCCTGCAATGCTTCGCCCGCTACCCCGACCACATGAAGCTGCACGACTTCTTCAAGTCCGCCATGCCCG
AAGGCTACGTCCAGGAGCGCACCATCTTCTTCAAGGACGACGGCAACTACAAGACCCGCGCCGAGGTGAA
GTTCGAGGGCGACACCCTGGTGAACCGCATCGAGCTGAAGGGCATCGACTTCAAGGAGGACGGCAACATC
CTGGGGCACAAGCTGGAGTACAACTACAACAGCCACAACGTCTATATCATGGCCGACAAGCAGAAGAACG
GCATCAAGGTGAACTTCAAGATCCGCCACAACATCGAGGACGGCAGCGTGCAGCTCGCCGACCACTACCA
GCAGAACACCCCCATCGGCGACGGCCCCGTGCTGCTGCCCGACAACCACTACCTGAGCTACCAGTCCGCC
CTGAGCAAAGACCCCAACGAGAAGCGCGATCACATGGTCCTGCTGGAGTTCGTGACCGCCGCCGGGATCA
CTCTCGGCATGGACGAGCTGTACAAGTAA
Features (pLannotate 1.2.2; 11 found; start..end, strand, type, name):
    117..932     +  CDS            KanR: aminoglycoside phosphotransferase; aph(3')-Ia; confers resistance to kanamycin in bacteria or G418 (Geneticin®) in eukaryotes
    967..1803    +  CDS            rhaS: positive regulator of the rhaB promoter; E. coli rhaS; activated by L-rhamnose
   2135..2392    -  CDS            psaK1: PSAK1_SYNY3 - Also known as psaK. Experimental evidence at protein level: Swiss-Prot protein existence level 1. From Synechocystis sp. (strain PCC 6803 / Kazusa).
   2528..2842    -  CDS            cbiJ (fragment): CBIJ_SYNY3 - Also known as cobK. Protein inferred from homology: Swiss-Prot protein existence level 3. Catalyzes the reduction of the macrocycle of cobalt- precorrin-6A to cobalt-precorrin-6B. From Synechocystis sp. (strain PCC 6803 / Kazusa).
   2843..3009    +  CDS            bla(M) (fragment): β-lactamase lacking the signal sequence; bla(M); allows cytosolic expression of β-lactamase
   3175..3720    +  rep_origin     p15A ori: Plasmids containing the medium-copy-number p15A origin of replication can be propagated in E. coli cells that contain a second plasmid with the ColE1 origin.
   3808..3863    +  rep_origin     RSF ori (fragment): Plasmids containing the RSF 1030 origin of replication can be propagated in E. coli cells that contain additional plasmids with compatible origins.
   3962..3988    -  misc_feature   bom (fragment): basis of mobility region from pBR322
   4169..5026    +  CDS            ndhB (fragment): NU2C_THEEB - Experimental evidence at protein level: Swiss-Prot protein existence level 1. NDH-1 shuttles electrons from an unknown electron donor, via FMN and iron-sulfur (Fe-S) centers, to quinones in the respiratory and/or the photosynthetic chain. The immediate electron acceptor for the enzyme in this species is believed to be plastoquinone. Couples the redox reaction to proton translocation, and thus conserves the redox energy in a proton gradient. Cyanobacterial NDH-1 also plays a role in inorganic carbon-concentration. From Thermosynechococcus elongatus (strain BP-1).
   5244..5360    +  promoter       rhaB promoter: promoter of the E. coli rhaBAD operon, conferring tight induction with L-rhamnose and repression with D-glucose in the presence of RhaR and RhaS (Giacalone et al., 2006)
   5400..6119    +  CDS            EYFP: enhanced YFP mammalian codon-optimized
