[The description below was written by a language model from this plasmid's Addgene catalogue record and pLannotate feature annotations shown in this document.]
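Description:
pCK354 is a low-copy bacterial expression and chromosomal-integration vector built on pACYC177, designed for insulated, rhamnose-inducible gene expression in the cyanobacterium Synechocystis sp. PCC 6803. It replicates in E. coli through the p15A origin and is selected with kanamycin via the aph(3')-Ia gene. A short remnant of the backbone's β-lactamase gene is annotated but is only a fragment. The record calls it an E. coli–Synechocystis shuttle vector, but no cyanobacterial replication origin is annotated. Instead, transfer to Synechocystis relies on two roughly 1 kb homology arms that direct recombination into the genome. The feature table places Synechocystis-derived sequence on either side of the cargo: an ndhB-like fragment upstream of the promoter, and psaK1 plus a cbiJ fragment downstream of rhaS. These presumably correspond to the arms.

The integrating cargo consists of the E. coli rhaBAD promoter driving a synthetic RBS and enhanced YFP as a reporter, followed by the kanamycin marker and rhaS with its native E. coli RBS. RhaS is the L-rhamnose-responsive activator that the record says the promoter needs in order to function in Synechocystis. pCK354 differs from its parent pCK306 by the addition of the 60 bp E. coli terminator ECK120010799. This terminator is not annotated in the feature table, so its exact position is not shown. The stated purpose and the associated study indicate that it is meant to block transcriptional read-through from neighbouring chromosomal sequence, giving leak-free basal expression after integration. The construct serves to test terminator insulation and as a platform for tightly regulated expression in cyanobacteria.
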