Addgene plasmid #129698: pCK354
Purpose: For insulated expression in Synechocystis 6803. As pCK306 (rhaBAD rhamnose-inducible promoter, YFP, an E. coli-Synechocystis shuttle vector, chromosomal-integration sites) + terminator ECK120010799
Depositing lab: John Heap. Depositing organization: Imperial College London. Publication: Transcriptional Terminators Allow Leak-Free Chromosomal Integration of Genetic Constructs in Cyanobacteria. Kelly CL, Taylor GM, Satkute A, Dekker L, Heap JT. Microorganisms. 2019 Aug 16;7(8). pii: microorganisms7080263. doi: 10.3390/microorganisms7080263. PubMed 31426276.
Backbone
  Vector backbone: pACYC177
  Backbone size w/o insert (bp): 3941
  Total vector size (bp): 6059
  Modifications to backbone: Addition of two 1000bp sequences with homology to the Synechocystis sp. PCC6803 genome, allowing chromosomal integration. Introduction of the rhaBAD promoter from E. coli (allowing inducible expression with L-rhamnose). Introduction of a synthetic RBS and yfp as a reporter. Introduction of rhaS gene from E. coli, the transcriptional activator required for rhaBAD function in Synechocystis.
  Vector type: Bacterial Expression
Growth in bacteria
  Bacterial resistance: Kanamycin, 50 μg/mL
  Growth temperature: 37°C
  Growth strain: DH5alpha
  Copy number: Low Copy
Gene/Insert 1
  Gene/Insert name: PrhaBAD (alt name: promoter found 5' end of rhaBAD operon in E. coli)
  Species: E. coli
  Insert size (bp): 122
Gene/Insert 2
  Gene/Insert name: yfp (alt name: enhanced yellow fluorescent protein from A. victoria (BBa_E0030))
  Species: A. victoria
  Insert size (bp): 720
Gene/Insert 3
  Gene/Insert name: rhaS (alt name: transcriptional activator of the rhaBAD promoter in E. coli with native E. coli RBS)
  Species: E. coli
  Insert size (bp): 837
Gene/Insert 4
  Gene/Insert name: Terminator ECK120010799
  Species: E. coli
  Insert size (bp): 60
Terms and licenses: Academic/Nonprofit Terms; Industry Terms: Not Available to Industry
How to cite: pCK354 was a gift from John Heap (Addgene plasmid # 129698 ; http://n2t.net/addgene:129698 ; RRID:Addgene_129698)
